Addgene plasmid #127363: R4pGWB601_UBQ10p-BirA(R118G)-NES-YFP
Purpose: Binary vector for expressing cytosolic BirA* (R118G)-YFP under the UBQ10 promoter in plants
Depositing lab: Dominique Bergmann. Depositing organization: Stanford University. Publication: Proximity labeling of protein complexes and cell type-specific organellar proteomes in Arabidopsis enabled by TurboID. Mair A, Xu SL, Branon TC, Ting AY, Bergmann DC. Elife. 2019 Sep 19;8. pii: 47864. doi: 10.7554/eLife.47864. PubMed 31535972.
Backbone
  Vector backbone: R4pGWB601
  Backbone manufacturer: http://shimane-u.org/nakagawa/gbv.htm
  Total vector size (bp): 12878
  Vector type: Plant Expression
  Selectable markers: Basta
Growth in bacteria
  Bacterial resistance: Spectinomycin, 50 μg/mL
  Growth temperature: 37°C
  Growth strain: DH5alpha
  Copy number: Unknown
Gene/Insert
  Gene/Insert name: BirA* (R118G mutant)
  Species: BirA from E. coli, codon optimized for human and mutated
  Insert size (bp): 957
  Mutation: R118G
  Promoter: Arabidopsis UBQ10 promoter
  Tag / fusion protein: V5 (N terminal on insert); NES (C terminal on insert); GS linker (C terminal on insert); YFP (C terminal on insert)
  Cloning method: Gateway Cloning
  Sequencing primers: 5′ M13 fw; 3′ M13 rv
Resource information
  A portion of this plasmid was derived from a plasmid made by: BirA* was obtained from Alice Ting's lab at Stanford University (cloned from V5-hBirA(R118G)-NES_pCDNA3).
Terms and licenses: Academic/Nonprofit Terms; Industry Terms: Not Available to Industry
How to cite: R4pGWB601_UBQ10p-BirA(R118G)-NES-YFP was a gift from Dominique Bergmann (Addgene plasmid # 127363 ; http://n2t.net/addgene:127363 ; RRID:Addgene_127363)
