[The description below was written by a language model from this plasmid's Addgene catalogue record and the feature table of its GenBank file.]
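Description:
R4pGWB601_UBQ10p-BirA(R118G)-NES-YFP is a 12.9 kb plant binary vector built on the R4pGWB601 Gateway backbone for Agrobacterium-mediated transformation. Outside the T-DNA it carries a ColE1/pBR322-type origin with the bom mobilisation region for propagation in E. coli, the pVS1 oriV, RepA and StaA functions for replication and stable maintenance in Agrobacterium, and the aadA gene conferring spectinomycin/streptomycin resistance for bacterial selection. Between the nopaline-type right and left border repeats sit the expression cassette and a plant selection unit in which the NOS promoter drives the bar (phosphinothricin acetyltransferase) gene, ended by a NOS terminator, giving Basta resistance in transformed plants.

The payload was assembled by multisite Gateway recombination. The Arabidopsis UBQ10 promoter is not annotated as a feature but, from the layout, presumably occupies the roughly 2 kb interval between the attB4 and attB1 sites. The coding fusion lies between attB1 and attB2 and is followed by a NOS terminator. The open reading frame encodes an N-terminal V5 epitope, the promiscuous E. coli biotin ligase mutant BirA* (R118G, human codon-optimised), an HIV Rev-type nuclear export signal, a GS linker and EYFP. The feature table labels part of the ligase as "miniTurbo". This appears to be an automated similarity-based annotation, since the catalogue entry identifies the insert as the full 957 bp BirA* rather than the truncated evolved variant.

Broad, constitutive UBQ10-driven expression gives a cytosol-directed, fluorescently trackable biotin ligase. The construct comes from a study of proximity labelling in Arabidopsis enabled by TurboID, where a BirA* version would plausibly serve for comparison with the TurboID-family enzymes, although the record does not state this role.
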