LOCUS       Exported 12878 bp ds-DNA circular SYN 12-MAY-2021
DEFINITION  Binary vector for expressing cytosolic BirA* (R118G)-YFP under the
            UBQ10 promoter in plants.
ACCESSION   .
VERSION     .
KEYWORDS    R4pGWB601_UBQ10p-BirA(R118G)-NES-YFP
SOURCE      synthetic DNA construct
  ORGANISM  synthetic DNA construct
REFERENCE   1 (bases 1 to 12878)
  AUTHORS   Mair A, Xu SL, Branon TC, Ting AY, Bergmann DC
  TITLE     Proximity labeling of protein complexes and cell type-specific
            organellar proteomes in Arabidopsis enabled by TurboID.
  JOURNAL   Elife. 2019 Sep 19;8. pii: 47864. doi: 10.7554/eLife.47864.
  PUBMED    31535972
REFERENCE   2 (bases 1 to 12878)
  AUTHORS   .
  TITLE     Direct Submission
  JOURNAL   Exported May 12, 2021 from SnapGene Server 1.1.58
            http://www.snapgene.com
FEATURES             Location/Qualifiers
     source          1..12878
                     /organism="synthetic DNA construct"
                     /mol_type="other DNA"
     misc_feature    1..25
                     /label=RB T-DNA repeat
                     /note="right border repeat from nopaline C58 T-DNA"
     primer_bind     213..235
                     /label=M13/pUC Forward
                     /note="In lacZ gene"
     primer_bind     227..244
                     /label=M13 Forward
                     /note="In lacZ gene. Also called M13-F20 or M13 (-21)
                     Forward"
     primer_bind     228..244
                     /label=M13 fwd
                     /note="common sequencing primer, one of multiple similar
                     variants"
     protein_bind    269..289
                     /gene="mutant version of attB"
                     /label=attB4
                     /bound_moiety="BP Clonase(TM)"
                     /note="core recombination site for the Gateway(R) BP
                     reaction"
     protein_bind    2308..2332
                     /gene="mutant version of attB"
                     /label=attB1
                     /bound_moiety="BP Clonase(TM)"
                     /note="recombination site for the Gateway(R) BP reaction"
     CDS             2346..2387
                     /codon_start=1
                     /product="epitope tag from simian virus 5"
                     /label=V5 tag
                     /translation="GKPIPNPLLGLDST"
     CDS             2580..3350
                     /codon_start=1
                     /product="N-terminally truncated mutant of the E. coli
                     biotin ligase BioID engineered for improved catalytic
                     efficiency (Branon et al., 2018)"
                     /label=miniTurbo
                     /translation="IQLLNAKQILGQLDGGSVAVLPVIDSTNQYLLDRIGELKSGDACI
                     AEYQQAGRGGRGRKWFSPFGANLYLSMFWRLEQGPAAIGLSLVIGIVMAEVLRKLGADK
                     VRVKWPNDLYLQDRKLAGILVELTGKTGDAAQIVIGAGINMAMRRVEESVVNQGWITLQ
                     EAGINLDRNTLAAMLIRELRAALELFEQEGLAPYLSRWEKLDNFINRPVKLIIGDKEIF
                     GISRGIDKQGALLLEQDGIIKPWMGGEISLRSAEK"
     CDS             3357..3383
                     /codon_start=1
                     /product="nuclear export signal from the HIV Rev protein
                     (Fischer et al., 1995)"
                     /label=NES
                     /translation="LPPLERLTL"
     CDS             3414..4133
                     /codon_start=1
                     /product="enhanced YFP"
                     /label=EYFP
                     /note="mammalian codon-optimized"
                     /translation="MVSKGEELFTGVVPILVELDGDVNGHKFSVSGEGEGDATYGKLTL
                     KFICTTGKLPVPWPTLVTTFGYGLQCFARYPDHMKQHDFFKSAMPEGYVQERTIFFKDD
                     GNYKTRAEVKFEGDTLVNRIELKGIDFKEDGNILGHKLEYNYNSHNVYIMADKQKNGIK
                     VNFKIRHNIEDGSVQLADHYQQNTPIGDGPVLLPDNHYLSYQSALSKDPNEKRDHMVLL
                     EFVTAAGITLGMDELYK"
     primer_bind     complement(3459..3480)
                     /label=EGFP-N
                     /note="EGFP, reverse primer"
     primer_bind     complement(3720..3739)
                     /label=EXFP-R
                     /note="For distinguishing EGFP variants, reverse primer"
     primer_bind     4067..4088
                     /label=EGFP-C
                     /note="EGFP, forward primer"
     protein_bind    complement(4156..4180)
                     /gene="mutant version of attB"
                     /label=attB2
                     /bound_moiety="BP Clonase(TM)"
                     /note="recombination site for the Gateway(R) BP reaction"
     terminator      4212..4464
                     /label=NOS terminator
                     /note="nopaline synthase terminator and poly(A) signal"
     primer_bind     complement(4497..4513)
                     /label=M13 rev
                     /note="common sequencing primer, one of multiple similar
                     variants"
     primer_bind     complement(4497..4513)
                     /label=M13 Reverse
                     /note="In lacZ gene. Also called M13-rev"
     primer_bind     complement(4510..4532)
                     /label=M13/pUC Reverse
                     /note="In lacZ gene"
     protein_bind    4521..4537
                     /label=lac operator
                     /bound_moiety="lac repressor encoded by lacI"
                     /note="The lac repressor binds to the lac operator to
                     inhibit transcription in E. coli. This inhibition can be
                     relieved by adding lactose or
                     isopropyl-beta-D-thiogalactopyranoside (IPTG)."
     promoter        complement(4545..4575)
                     /label=lac promoter
                     /note="promoter for the E. coli lac operon"
     protein_bind    4590..4611
                     /label=CAP binding site
                     /bound_moiety="E. coli catabolite activator protein"
                     /note="CAP binding activates transcription in the presence
                     of cAMP."
     terminator      4647..4899
                     /label=NOS terminator
                     /note="nopaline synthase terminator and poly(A) signal"
     CDS             complement(5059..5610)
                     /codon_start=1
                     /gene="Streptomyces hygroscopicus bar"
                     /product="phosphinothricin acetyltransferase"
                     /label=BlpR
                     /note="confers resistance to bialophos or phosphinothricin"
                     /translation="MSPERRPADIRRATEADMPAVCTIVNHYIETSTVNFRTEPQEPQE
                     WTDDLVRLRERYPWLVAEVDGEVAGIAYAGPWKARNAYDWTAESTVYVSPRHQRTGLGS
                     TLYTHLLKSLEAQGFKSVVAVIGLPNDPSVRMHEALGYAPRGMLRAAGFKHGNWHDVGF
                     WQLDFSLPVPPRPVLPVTEI"
     promoter        complement(5662..5841)
                     /label=NOS promoter
                     /note="nopaline synthase promoter"
     misc_feature    6347..6371
                     /label=LB T-DNA repeat
                     /note="left border repeat from nopaline C58 T-DNA"
     CDS             6892..7683
                     /codon_start=1
                     /gene="aadA"
                     /product="aminoglycoside adenylyltransferase (Murphy,
                     1985)"
                     /label=SmR
                     /note="confers resistance to spectinomycin and
                     streptomycin"
                     /translation="MGEAVIAEVSTQLSEVVGVIERHLEPTLLAVHLYGSAVDGGLKPH
                     SDIDLLVTVTVRLDETTRRALINDLLETSASPGESEILRAVEVTIVVHDDIIPWRYPAK
                     RELQFGEWQRNDILAGIFEPATIDIDLAILLTKAREHSVALVGPAAEELFDPVPEQDLF
                     EALNETLTLWNSPPDWAGDERNVVLTLSRIWYSAVTGKIAPKDVAADWAMERLPAQYQP
                     VILEARQAYLGQEEDRLASRADQLEEFVHYVKGEITKVVGK"
     rep_origin      7929..8517
                     /direction=RIGHT
                     /label=ori
                     /note="high-copy-number ColE1/pMB1/pBR322/pUC origin of
                     replication"
     primer_bind     8418..8437
                     /label=pBR322ori-F
                     /note="pBR322 origin, forward primer"
     primer_bind     8671..8688
                     /label=L4440
                     /note="L4440 vector, forward primer"
     misc_feature    8703..8843
                     /label=bom
                     /note="basis of mobility region from pBR322"
     primer_bind     complement(8769..8788)
                     /label=pRS-marker
                     /note="pRS vectors, use to sequence yeast selectable
                     marker"
     primer_bind     8929..8951
                     /label=pGEX 3'
                     /note="pGEX vectors, reverse primer"
     rep_origin      9187..9381
                     /label=pVS1 oriV
                     /note="origin of replication for the Pseudomonas plasmid
                     pVS1 (Heeb et al., 2000)"
     CDS             complement(9447..10520)
                     /codon_start=1
                     /product="replication protein from the Pseudomonas plasmid
                     pVS1 (Heeb et al., 2000)"
                     /label=pVS1 RepA
                     /translation="MSGRKPSGPVQIGAALGDDLVEKLKAAQAAQRQRIEAEARPGESW
                     QAAADRIRKESRQPPAAGAPSIRKPPKGDEQPDFFVPMLYDVGTRDSRSIMDVAVFRLS
                     KRDRRAGEVIRYELPDGHVEVSAGPAGMASVWDYDLVLMAVSHLTESMNRYREGKGDKP
                     GRVFRPHVADVLKFCRRADGGKQKDDLVETCIRLNTTHVAMQRTKKAKNGRLVTVSEGE
                     ALISRYKIVKSETGRPEYIEIELADWMYREITEGKNPDVLTVHPDYFLIDPGIGRFLYR
                     LARRAAGKAEARWLFKTIYERSGSAGEFKKFCFTVRKLIGSNDLPEYDLKEEAGQAGPI
                     LVMRYRNLIEGEASAGS"
     CDS             complement(10949..11578)
                     /codon_start=1
                     /product="stability protein from the Pseudomonas plasmid
                     pVS1 (Heeb et al., 2000)"
                     /label=pVS1 StaA
                     /translation="MKVIAVLNQKGGSGKTTIATHLARALQLAGADVLLVDSDPQGSAR
                     DWAAVREDQPLTVVGIDRPTIDRDVKAIGRRDFVVIDGAPQAADLAVSAIKAADFVLIP
                     VQPSPYDIWATADLVELVKQRIEVTDGRLQAAFVVSRAIKGTRIGGEVAEALAGYELPI
                     LESRITQRVSYPGTAAAGTTVLESEPEGDAAREVQALAAEIKSKLI"
ORIGIN
        1 gtttacccgc caatatatcc tgtcaaacac tgatagttta aactgaaggc gggaaacgac
       61 aatctgatcc aagctcaagc tgctctagca ttcgccattc aggctgcgca actgttggga
      121 agggcgatcg gtgcgggcct cttcgctatt acgccagctg gcgaaagggg gatgtgctgc
      181 aaggcgatta agttgggtaa cgccagggtt ttcccagtca cgacgttgta aaacgacggc
      241 cagtgccaag cttgtggatc ccccatcaca actttgtata gaaaagttgg ctccgaattc
      301 gcccttagtc tagctcaaca gagcttttaa cccaaattgg tacaatagaa tacaacttta
      361 gatcataatt ctcaaaagaa agagattcct tagctattct atctgccact ccatttcctt
      421 ctcggcttgt atgcacaagc ataaaatcct caaacttgct aagtagatac tttatgtctt
      481 ggataattgg attgagactt gacaagcata actttcatgt aaccaaagac acaagttgct
      541 gagaatccac ctcaaaaatg atcttcctat aattgaatcg ggataatgac agcacagccc
      601 atctaagagc ctccacttct acttccagca cgcttcttac ttttaccaca gctcttgcac
      661 ctaaccataa caccttccct gtatgatcgc gaagcaccca ccctaagcca cattttaatc
      721 cttctgttgg ccatgcccca tcaaagttgc acttaaccca agattgtggt ggagcttccc
      781 atgtttctcg tctgtcccga cggtgttgtg gttggtgctt tccttacatt ctgagcctct
      841 ttccttctaa tccactcatc tgcatcttct tgtgtcctta ctaatacctc attggttcca
      901 aattccctcc ctttaagcac cagctcgttt ctgttcttcc acagcctccc aagtatccaa
      961 gggactaaag cctccacatt cttcagatca ggatattctt gtttaagatg ttgaactcta
     1021 tggaggtttg tatgaactga tgatctagga ccggataagt tcccttcttc atagcgaact
     1081 tattcaaaga atgttttgtg tatcattctt gttacattgt tattaatgaa aaaatattat
     1141 tggtcattgg actgaacacg agtgttaaat atggaccagg ccccaaataa gatccattga
     1201 tatatgaatt aaataacaag aataaatcga gtcaccaaac cacttgcctt ttttaacgag
     1261 acttgttcac caacttgata caaaagtcat tatcctatgc aaatcaataa tcatacaaaa
     1321 atatccaata acactaaaaa attaaaagaa atggataatt tcacaatatg ttatacgata
     1381 aagaagttac ttttccaaga aattcactga ttttataagc ccacttgcat tagataaatg
     1441 gcaaaaaaaa acaaaaagga aaagaaataa agcacgaaga attctagaaa atacgaaata
     1501 cgcttcaatg cagtgggacc cacggttcaa ttattgccaa ttttcagctc caccgtatat
     1561 ttaaaaaata aaacgataat gctaaaaaaa tataaatcgt aacgatcgtt aaatctcaac
     1621 ggctggatct tatgacgacc gttagaaatt gtggttgtcg acgagtcagt aataaacggc
     1681 gtcaaagtgg ttgcagccgg cacacacgag tcgtgtttat caactcaaag cacaaatact
     1741 tttcctcaac ctaaaaataa ggcaattagc caaaaacaac tttgcgtgta aacaacgctc
     1801 aatacacgtg tcattttatt attagctatt gcttcaccgc cttagctttc tcgtgaccta
     1861 gtcgtcctcg tcttttcttc ttcttcttct ataaaacaat acccaaagag ctcttcttct
     1921 tcacaattca gatttcaatt tctcaaaatc ttaaaaactt tctctcaatt ctctctaccg
     1981 tgatcaaggt aaatttctgt gttccttatt ctctcaaaat cttcgatttt gttttcgttc
     2041 gatcccaatt tcgtatatgt tctttggttt agattctgtt aatcttagat cgaagacgat
     2101 tttctgggtt tgatcgttag atatcatctt aattctcgat tagggtttca tagatatcat
     2161 ccgatttgtt caaataattt gagttttgtc gaataattac tcttcgattt gtgatttcta
     2221 tctagatctg gtgttagttt ctagtttgtg cgatcgaatt tgtcgattaa tctgagtttt
     2281 tctgattaac agaagggcga attcgaccca agtttgtaca aaaaagcagg ctccgcggcc
     2341 gcatgggcaa gcccatcccc aaccccctgc tgggcctgga cagcaccgct agcaaggata
     2401 acaccgtgcc cctgaaactg attgctctgc tggctaatgg cgagttccat agtggcgaac
     2461 agctgggaga aaccctgggc atgtccaggg ccgctatcaa caagcacatt cagactctgc
     2521 gcgactgggg cgtggacgtg ttcaccgtgc ccggaaaggg ctactctctg cccgagccta
     2581 tccagctgct gaacgctaaa cagattctgg gacagctgga cggcgggagc gtggcagtcc
     2641 tgcctgtgat cgactccacc aatcagtacc tgctggatcg aatcggcgag ctgaagagtg
     2701 gggatgcttg cattgcagaa tatcagcagg caggaagagg agggagaggg aggaaatggt
     2761 tctctccttt tggagctaac ctgtacctga gtatgttttg gcgcctggag cagggaccag
     2821 cagcaatcgg cctgagcctg gtcatcggaa ttgtcatggc agaagtgctg cgaaagctgg
     2881 gagcagacaa ggtgcgagtc aaatggccca atgacctgta tctgcaggat agaaagctgg
     2941 caggcatcct ggtggagctg accggaaaaa caggcgatgc tgcacagatc gtcattggcg
     3001 ccgggattaa catggctatg aggcgcgtgg aggaaagcgt ggtcaatcag ggctggatca
     3061 cactgcagga agcagggatt aacctggaca ggaatactct ggccgctatg ctgatccgag
     3121 agctgcgggc agccctggaa ctgttcgagc aggaaggcct ggctccatat ctgtcacggt
     3181 gggagaagct ggataacttc atcaatagac ccgtgaagct gatcattggg gacaaagaga
     3241 ttttcgggat tagccgggga attgataaac agggagccct gctgctggaa caggacggaa
     3301 ttatcaaacc ctggatgggc ggagaaatca gtctgcggtc tgccgaaaag ctgcagctgc
     3361 ctcccctgga gcgcctgacc ctggacggag gcggtggaag cggcggaggt tccatggtga
     3421 gcaagggcga ggagctgttc accggggtgg tgcccatcct ggtcgagctg gacggcgacg
     3481 taaacggcca caagttcagc gtgtccggcg agggcgaggg cgatgccacc tacggcaagc
     3541 tgaccctgaa gttcatctgc accaccggca agctgcccgt gccctggccc accctcgtga
     3601 ccaccttcgg ctacggcctg cagtgcttcg cccgctaccc cgaccacatg aagcagcacg
     3661 acttcttcaa gtccgccatg cccgaaggct acgtccagga gcgcaccatc ttcttcaagg
     3721 acgacggcaa ctacaagacc cgcgccgagg tgaagttcga gggcgacacc ctggtgaacc
     3781 gcatcgagct gaagggcatc gacttcaagg aggacggcaa catcctgggg cacaagctgg
     3841 agtacaacta caacagccac aacgtctata tcatggccga caagcagaag aacggcatca
     3901 aggtgaactt caagatccgc cacaacatcg aggacggcag cgtgcagctc gccgaccact
     3961 accagcagaa cacccccatc ggcgacggcc ccgtgctgct gcccgacaac cactacctga
     4021 gctaccagtc cgccctgagc aaagacccca acgagaagcg cgatcacatg gtcctgctgg
     4081 agttcgtgac cgccgccggg atcactctcg gcatggacga gctgtacaag taagggccca
     4141 agggtgggcg cgccgaccca gctttcttgt acaaagtggt tgataacagc gcttagagct
     4201 cgaatttccc cgatcgttca aacatttggc aataaagttt cttaagattg aatcctgttg
     4261 ccggtcttgc gatgattatc atataatttc tgttgaatta cgttaagcat gtaataatta
     4321 acatgtaatg catgacgtta tttatgagat gggtttttat gattagagtc ccgcaattat
     4381 acatttaata cgcgatagaa aacaaaatat agcgcgcaaa ctaggataaa ttatcgcgcg
     4441 cggtgtcatc tatgttacta gatcgggaat tggttccgga accaattcgt aatcatgtca
     4501 tagctgtttc ctgtgtgaaa ttgttatccg ctcacaattc cacacaacat acgagccgga
     4561 agcataaagt gtaaagcctg gggtgcctaa tgagtgagct aactcacatt aggctgaatt
     4621 aggcgcgcct atttctatta attcccgatc tagtaacata gatgacaccg cgcgcgataa
     4681 tttatcctag tttgcgcgct atattttgtt ttctatcgcg tattaaatgt ataattgcgg
     4741 gactctaatc ataaaaaccc atctcataaa taacgtcatg cattacatgt taattattac
     4801 atgcttaacg taattcaaca gaaattatat gataatcatc gcaagaccgg caacaggatt
     4861 caatcttaag aaactttatt gccaaatgtt tgaacgatcg gggaaattcg agctggggac
     4921 gtccccagct cggtaccccc tcctgggcac ggtcgtacgc gatccgccgc ggttccacct
     4981 caccattgcg ggtatgccag ttgagttcga tgagttcccg taccagctcc aactcgggcg
     5041 atgccacgcg cactccgttc agatctcggt gacgggcagg accggacggg gcggtaccgg
     5101 caggctgaag tccagctgcc agaaacccac gtcatgccag ttcccgtgct tgaagccggc
     5161 cgcccgcagc atgccgcggg gggcatatcc gagcgcctcg tgcatgcgca cgctcgggtc
     5221 gttgggcagc ccgatgacag cgaccacgct cttgaagccc tgtgcctcca gggacttcag
     5281 caggtgggtg tagagcgtgg agcccagtcc cgtccgctgg tggcgggggg agacgtacac
     5341 ggtcgactcg gccgtccagt cgtaggcgtt gcgtgccttc caggggcccg cgtaggcgat
     5401 gccggcgacc tcgccgtcca cctcggcgac gagccaggga tagcgctccc gcagacggac
     5461 gaggtcgtcc gtccactcct gcggttcctg cggctcggta cggaagttga ccgtgcttgt
     5521 ctcgatgtag tggttgacga tggtgcagac cgccggcatg tccgcctcgg tggcacggcg
     5581 gatgtcggcc gggcgtcgtt ctgggctcat atcttattgc cccccgggat cagatctgga
     5641 ttgagagtga atatgagact ctaattggat accgagggga atttatggaa cgtcagtgga
     5701 gcatttttga caagaaatat ttgctagctg atagtgacct taggcgactt ttgaacgcgc
     5761 aataatggtt tctgacgtat gtgcttagct cattaaactc cagaaacccg cggctgagtg
     5821 gctccttcaa cgttgcggtt ctgtcagttc caaacgtaaa acggcttgtc ccgcgtcatc
     5881 ggcgggggtc ataacgtgac tcccttaatt ctccgctcat gatcttgatc ccctgcgcca
     5941 tcagatcctt ggcggcaaga aagccatcca gtttactttg cagggcttcc caaccttacc
     6001 agagggcgcc ccagctggca attccggttc gcttgctgtc cataaaaccg cccagtctag
     6061 ctatcgccat gtaagcccac tgcaagctac ctgctttctc tttgcgcttg cgttttccct
     6121 tgtccagata gcccagtagc tgacattcat ccggggtcag caccgtttct gcggactggc
     6181 tttctacgtg ttccgcttcc tttagcagcc cttgcgccct gagtgcttgc ggcagcgtga
     6241 agctgatccg tcgagattaa tagaaataaa ttcagcctaa ttcggcgtta attcagtaca
     6301 ttaaaaacgt ccgcaatgtg ttattaagtt gtctaagcgt caatttgttt acaccacaat
     6361 atatcctgcc accagccagc caacagctcc ccgaccggca gctcggcaca aaatcaccac
     6421 tcgatacagg cagcccatca gtccgggacg gcgtcagcgg gagagccgtt gtaaggcggc
     6481 agactttgct catgttaccg atgctattcg gaagaacggc aactaagctg ccgggtttga
     6541 aacacggatg atctcgcgga gggtagcatg ttgattgtaa cgatgacaga gcgttgctgc
     6601 ctgtgatcaa ttcgggcacg aacccagtgg acataagcct gttcggttcg taagctgtaa
     6661 tgcaagtagc gtatgcgctc acgcaactgg tccagaacct tgaccgaacg cagcggtggt
     6721 aacggcgcag tggcggtttt catggcttgt tatgactgtt tttttggggt acagtctatg
     6781 cctcgggcat ccaagcagca agcgcgttac gccgtgggtc gatgtttgat gttatggagc
     6841 agcaacgatg ttacgcagca gggcagtcgc cctaaaacaa agttaaacat catgggggaa
     6901 gcggtgatcg ccgaagtatc gactcaacta tcagaggtag ttggcgtcat cgagcgccat
     6961 ctcgaaccga cgttgctggc cgtacatttg tacggctccg cagtggatgg cggcctgaag
     7021 ccacacagtg atattgattt gctggttacg gtgaccgtaa ggcttgatga aacaacgcgg
     7081 cgagctttga tcaacgacct tttggaaact tcggcttccc ctggagagag cgagattctc
     7141 cgcgctgtag aagtcaccat tgttgtgcac gacgacatca ttccgtggcg ttatccagct
     7201 aagcgcgaac tgcaatttgg agaatggcag cgcaatgaca ttcttgcagg tatcttcgag
     7261 ccagccacga tcgacattga tctggctatc ttgctgacaa aagcaagaga acatagcgtt
     7321 gccttggtag gtccagcggc ggaggaactc tttgatccgg ttcctgaaca ggatctattt
     7381 gaggcgctaa atgaaacctt aacgctatgg aactcgccgc ccgactgggc tggcgatgag
     7441 cgaaatgtag tgcttacgtt gtcccgcatt tggtacagcg cagtaaccgg caaaatcgcg
     7501 ccgaaggatg tcgctgccga ctgggcaatg gagcgcctgc cggcccagta tcagcccgtc
     7561 atacttgaag ctagacaggc ttatcttgga caagaagaag atcgcttggc ctcgcgcgca
     7621 gatcagttgg aagaatttgt ccactacgtg aaaggcgaga tcaccaaggt agtcggcaaa
     7681 taatgtctag ctagaaattc gttcaagccg acgccgcttc gcggcgcggc ttaactcaag
     7741 cgttagatgc actaagcaca taattgctca cagccaaact atcaggtcaa gtctgctttt
     7801 attattttta agcgtgcata ataagcccta cacaaattgg gagatatatc atgcatgacc
     7861 aaaatccctt aacgtgagtt ttcgttccac tgagcgtcag accccgtaga aaagatcaaa
     7921 ggatcttctt gagatccttt ttttctgcgc gtaatctgct gcttgcaaac aaaaaaacca
     7981 ccgctaccag cggtggtttg tttgccggat caagagctac caactctttt tccgaaggta
     8041 actggcttca gcagagcgca gataccaaat actgtccttc tagtgtagcc gtagttaggc
     8101 caccacttca agaactctgt agcaccgcct acatacctcg ctctgctaat cctgttacca
     8161 gtggctgctg ccagtggcga taagtcgtgt cttaccgggt tggactcaag acgatagtta
     8221 ccggataagg cgcagcggtc gggctgaacg gggggttcgt gcacacagcc cagcttggag
     8281 cgaacgacct acaccgaact gagataccta cagcgtgagc tatgagaaag cgccacgctt
     8341 cccgaaggga gaaaggcgga caggtatccg gtaagcggca gggtcggaac aggagagcgc
     8401 acgagggagc ttccaggggg aaacgcctgg tatctttata gtcctgtcgg gtttcgccac
     8461 ctctgacttg agcgtcgatt tttgtgatgc tcgtcagggg ggcggagcct atggaaaaac
     8521 gccagcaacg cggccttttt acggttcctg gccttttgct ggccttttgc tcacatgttc
     8581 tttcctgcgt tatcccctga ttctgtggat aaccgtatta ccgcctttga gtgagctgat
     8641 accgctcgcc gcagccgaac gaccgagcgc agcgagtcag tgagcgagga agcggaagag
     8701 cgcctgatgc ggtattttct ccttacgcat ctgtgcggta tttcacaccg catatggtgc
     8761 actctcagta caatctgctc tgatgccgca tagttaagcc agtatacact ccgctatcgc
     8821 tacgtgactg ggtcatggct gcgccccgac acccgccaac acccgctgac gcgccctgac
     8881 gggcttgtct gctcccggca tccgcttaca gacaagctgt gaccgtctcc gggagctgca
     8941 tgtgtcagag gttttcaccg tcatcaccga aacgcgcgag gcagggtgcc ttgatgtggg
     9001 cgccggcggt cgagtggcga cggcgcggct tgtccgcgcc ctggtagatt gcctggccgt
     9061 aggccagcca tttttgagcg gccagcggcc gcgataggcc gacgcgaagc ggcggggcgt
     9121 agggagcgca gcgaccgaag ggtaggcgct ttttgcagct cttcggctgt gcgctggcca
     9181 gacagttatg cacaggccag gcgggtttta agagttttaa taagttttaa agagttttag
     9241 gcggaaaaat cgcctttttt ctcttttata tcagtcactt acatgtgtga ccggttccca
     9301 atgtacggct ttgggttccc aatgtacggg ttccggttcc caatgtacgg ctttgggttc
     9361 ccaatgtacg tgctatccac aggaaagaga ccttttcgac ctttttcccc tgctagggca
     9421 atttgcccta gcatctgctc cgtacattag gaaccggcgg atgcttcgcc ctcgatcagg
     9481 ttgcggtagc gcatgactag gatcgggcca gcctgccccg cctcctcctt caaatcgtac
     9541 tccggcaggt catttgaccc gatcagcttg cgcacggtga aacagaactt cttgaactct
     9601 ccggcgctgc cactgcgttc gtagatcgtc ttgaacaacc atctggcttc tgccttgcct
     9661 gcggcgcggc gtgccaggcg gtagagaaaa cggccgatgc cgggatcgat caaaaagtaa
     9721 tcggggtgaa ccgtcagcac gtccgggttc ttgccttctg tgatctcgcg gtacatccaa
     9781 tcagctagct cgatctcgat gtactccggc cgcccggttt cgctctttac gatcttgtag
     9841 cggctaatca aggcttcacc ctcggatacc gtcaccaggc ggccgttctt ggccttcttc
     9901 gtacgctgca tggcaacgtg cgtggtgttt aaccgaatgc aggtttctac caggtcgtct
     9961 ttctgctttc cgccatcggc tcgccggcag aacttgagta cgtccgcaac gtgtggacgg
    10021 aacacgcggc cgggcttgtc tcccttccct tcccggtatc ggttcatgga ttcggttaga
    10081 tgggaaaccg ccatcagtac caggtcgtaa tcccacacac tggccatgcc ggccggccct
    10141 gcggaaacct ctacgtgccc gtctggaagc tcgtagcgga tcacctcgcc agctcgtcgg
    10201 tcacgcttcg acagacggaa aacggccacg tccatgatgc tgcgactatc gcgggtgccc
    10261 acgtcataga gcatcggaac gaaaaaatct ggttgctcgt cgcccttggg cggcttccta
    10321 atcgacggcg caccggctgc cggcggttgc cgggattctt tgcggattcg atcagcggcc
    10381 gcttgccacg attcaccggg gcgtgcttct gcctcgatgc gttgccgctg ggcggcctgc
    10441 gcggccttca acttctccac caggtcatca cccagcgccg cgccgatttg taccgggccg
    10501 gatggtttgc gaccgctcac gccgattcct cgggcttggg ggttccagtg ccattgcagg
    10561 gccggcagac aacccagccg cttacgcctg gccaaccgcc cgttcctcca cacatggggc
    10621 attccacggc gtcggtgcct ggttgttctt gattttccat gccgcctcct ttagccgcta
    10681 aaattcatct actcatttat tcatttgctc atttactctg gtagctgcgc gatgtattca
    10741 gatagcagct cggtaatggt cttgccttgg cgtaccgcgt acatcttcag cttggtgtga
    10801 tcctccgccg gcaactgaaa gttgacccgc ttcatggctg gcgtgtctgc caggctggcc
    10861 aacgttgcag ccttgctgct gcgtgcgctc ggacggccgg cacttagcgt gtttgtgctt
    10921 ttgctcattt tctctttacc tcattaactc aaatgagttt tgatttaatt tcagcggcca
    10981 gcgcctggac ctcgcgggca gcgtcgccct cgggttctga ttcaagaacg gttgtgccgg
    11041 cggcggcagt gcctgggtag ctcacgcgct gcgtgatacg ggactcaaga atgggcagct
    11101 cgtacccggc cagcgcctcg gcaacctcac cgccgatgcg cgtgcctttg atcgcccgcg
    11161 acacgacaaa ggccgcttgt agccttccat ccgtgacctc aatgcgctgc ttaaccagct
    11221 ccaccaggtc ggcggtggcc catatgtcgt aagggcttgg ctgcaccgga atcagcacga
    11281 agtcggctgc cttgatcgcg gacacagcca agtccgccgc ctggggcgct ccgtcgatca
    11341 ctacgaagtc gcgccggccg atggccttca cgtcgcggtc aatcgtcggg cggtcgatgc
    11401 cgacaacggt tagcggttga tcttcccgca cggccgccca atcgcgggca ctgccctggg
    11461 gatcggaatc gactaacaga acatcggccc cggcgagttg cagggcgcgg gctagatggg
    11521 ttgcgatggt cgtcttgcct gacccgcctt tctggttaag tacagcgata accttcatgc
    11581 gttccccttg cgtatttgtt tatttactca tcgcatcata tacgcagcga ccgcatgacg
    11641 caagctgttt tactcaaata cacatcacct ttttagacgg cggcgctcgg tttcttcagc
    11701 ggccaagctg gccggccagg ccgccagctt ggcatcagac aaaccggcca ggatttcatg
    11761 cagccgcacg gttgagacgt gcgcgggcgg ctcgaacacg tacccggccg cgatcatctc
    11821 cgcctcgatc tcttcggtaa tgaaaaacgg ttcgtcctgg ccgtcctggt gcggtttcat
    11881 gcttgttcct cttggcgttc attctcggcg gccgccaggg cgtcggcctc ggtcaatgcg
    11941 tcctcacgga aggcaccgcg ccgcctggcc tcggtgggcg tcacttcctc gctgcgctca
    12001 agtgcgcggt acagggtcga gcgatgcacg ccaagcagtg cagccgcctc tttcacggtg
    12061 cggccttcct ggtcgatcag ctcgcgggcg tgcgcgatct gtgccggggt gagggtaggg
    12121 cgggggccaa acttcacgcc tcgggccttg gcggcctcgc gcccgctccg ggtgcggtcg
    12181 atgattaggg aacgctcgaa ctcggcaatg ccggcgaaca cggtcaacac catgcggccg
    12241 gccggcgtgg tggtgtcggc ccacggctct gccaggctac gcaggcccgc gccggcctcc
    12301 tggatgcgct cggcaatgtc cagtaggtcg cgggtgctgc gggccaggcg gtctagcctg
    12361 gtcactgtca caacgtcgcc agggcgtagg tggtcaagca tcctggccag ctccgggcgg
    12421 tcgcgcctgg tgccggtgat cttctcggaa aacagcttgg tgcagccggc cgcgtgcagt
    12481 tcggcccgtt ggttggtcaa gtcctggtcg tcggtgctga cgcgggcata gcccagcagg
    12541 ccagcggcgg cgctcttgtt catggcgtaa tgtctccggt tctagtcgca agtattctac
    12601 tttatgcgac taaaacacgc gacaagaaaa cgccaggaaa agggcagggc ggcagcctgt
    12661 cgcgtaactt aggacttgtg cgacatgtcg ttttcagaag acggctgcac tgaacgtcag
    12721 aagccgactg cactatagca gcggaggggt tggatcaaag tactttgatc ccgaggggaa
    12781 ccctgtggtt ggcatgcaca tacaaatgga cgaacggata aaccttttca cgccctttta
    12841 aatatccgat tattctaata aacgctcttt tctcttag
//
